>Addgene plasmid #19188 | pBS CRABP2 | addgene partial sequence | sequence record 24986 | T3 5'-GCAATTAACCCTCACTAAAGG-3'
GNCTCCCGCGGTGGCGGCCGCTCTAGAACTAGTGGATCCCCCGGGCTGCAGGAATTCGGCACGAGGCCCC
GCCATGCCTAACTTCGCCGGCACCTGGAAGATGAGGAGCAGCGAGAATTTCGACGAGCTCCTCAAAGCGC
TGGGTGTCAACGCCATGCTCAGGAAGGTGGCGGTGGCGGCCGCCTCCAAACCCCACGTGGAGATCCGCCA
GGACGGGGACCAGTTCTACATCAAAACTTCCACCACTGTCCGCACCACGGAAATCAACTTCAAAATCGGG
GAGAGCTTCGAGGAGGAGACGGTGGATGGCCGAAAATGCAGGAGTTTGGCCACCTGGGAGAATGAAAACA
AGATCTATTGCAAACAAACTCTTATTGAGGGAGATGGTCCTAAAACATACTGGACTCGAGAATTAGCTAA
TGATGAGCTGATTTTGACCTTTGGTGCTGATGATGTTGTGTGCACAAGAATTTATGTAAGAGAGTAAAAA
CATCCATTTACTTGTCACCTGGGATGAGGTGGAGAGCTGTGGAAAGCCCCAGTAGAATGAGTATTTGTGT
GTGCTGTTACTAATGCGGTGTTGTATGTGACCGTGTGTGTTATATCTGAATCCATATCCTGTTAAGTGTA
TTCTACTTTATGTTTCATCTCAGATGTTACTCCTTTCTCACTTTTATGCGGTCATTTTTTTGCATCTGCT
TTGTATTCTGTAGTTGTCATTTGCANTGGGTTTTTACCAATTATTAAACTTATTGGGCCATAAAAAAAAA
AAAAAAAACTCGAGGGGGGGNCCCGGTACCCATTCGCCCTATAGTGANTCN
