[The description below was written by a language model from this plasmid's Addgene catalogue record.]
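Description:
pBS CRABP2 is a pBluescript-based cloning plasmid (backbone of about 3 kb) carrying a chicken (Gallus gallus) sequence for cellular retinoic acid binding protein 2. It is maintained in E. coli as a high-copy plasmid under ampicillin selection. Although it is catalogued as a bacterial expression vector, pBluescript is a general-purpose phagemid cloning vector. Its multiple cloning site is flanked by opposing T3 and T7 phage RNA polymerase promoters, which matches the T3 and T7 sequencing primers listed for the two ends of the insert. The fragment was cloned by restriction digestion between XhoI at the 5′ end and EcoRI at the 3′ end, and the record does not say whether these sites survived cloning. The insert size, and whether it covers the full coding sequence or only part of the cDNA, are not stated. No feature table is provided.

The depositor's only comment labels the construct as a numbered probe. It comes from a study of molecular subdomains in the perichondrium and periosteum and their influence on gene expression in the underlying chondrocytes. Together these suggest it serves as a template for in vitro transcription of labelled riboprobes for in situ hybridisation in chick skeletal tissue, rather than for protein production. The record does not specify which polymerase yields the antisense strand, so this depends on confirming the insert orientation. There is also an inconsistency in the record: the insert is named CRABP2, but the linked gene entry is chicken CRABP1. The identity of the cloned sequence should therefore be verified by sequencing before use.
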