Addgene plasmid #19188: pBS CRABP2
Depositing lab: Cliff Tabin. Depositing organization: Harvard Medical School. Publication: Identification of unique molecular subdomains in the perichondrium and periosteum and their role in regulating gene expression in the underlying chondrocytes. Bandyopadhyay A, Kubilus JK, Crochiere ML, Linsenmayer TF, Tabin CJ. Dev Biol. 2008 Sep 1;321(1):162-74. doi: 10.1016/j.ydbio.2008.06.012. Epub 2008 Jun 16. PubMed 18602913.
Backbone
  Vector backbone: pBluescript
  Backbone manufacturer: Stratagene
  Backbone size w/o insert (bp): 3000
  Vector type: Bacterial Expression
Growth in bacteria
  Bacterial resistance: Ampicillin, 100 μg/mL
  Growth temperature: 37°C
  Growth strain: DH5alpha
  Copy number: High Copy
Gene/Insert
  Gene/Insert name: Cellular retinoic acid binding protein 2 (alt name: CRABP2)
  Species: G. gallus (chicken)
  Entrez Gene: CRABP1 (a.k.a. CRABP-I, cCRABP-I)
  Cloning method: Restriction Enzyme; 5′ cloning site XhoI (unknown if destroyed); 3′ cloning site EcoRI (unknown if destroyed)
  Sequencing primers: 5′ T3; 3′ T7
Terms and licenses: Academic/Nonprofit Terms; Industry Terms: Not Available to Industry
Depositor comments: Probe 1_11
How to cite: pBS CRABP2 was a gift from Cliff Tabin (Addgene plasmid # 19188 ; http://n2t.net/addgene:19188 ; RRID:Addgene_19188)
